>Addgene plasmid #137021 | pDD373 | addgene full sequence | sequence record 274046 | Addgene NGS Result
CAAATAATGATTTTATTTTGACTGATAGTGACCTGTTCGTTGCAACAAATTGATGAGCAATGCTTTTTTA
TAATGCCAACTTTGTACAAAAAAGCAGGCTGCTCTTCGATGCGTTCTTCCAAAGGAGAAGAACTCTTTAC
CGGAGTCGTCCCAATTCTCGTCGAGCTCGACGGAGACGTAAACGGACACAAATTCTCGGTTTCCGGAGAA
GGAGAAGGAGATGCTACTTATGGAAAACTCACCCTTAAATTCATTTGCACCACCGGAAAGCTCCCAGTGC
CGTGGGTAAGTTTAAACATATATATACTAACTAACCCTGATTATTTAAATTTTCAGCCGACCCTTGTGAC
TACATTCTGCTACGGAGTTCAATGCTTTTCCCGCTACCCAGACCACATGAAGCGTCACGATTTCTTCAAA
TCAGCCATGCCAGAAGGATACGTCCAGGAGCGAACAATTTTCTTCAAGGACGATGGAAACTACAAGACTC
GTAAGTTTAAACAGTTCGGTACTAACTAACCATACATATTTAAATTTTCAGGTGCTGAAGTCAAGTTTGA
AGGAGATACTCTCGTGAACCGCATTGAGCTCAAGGGAATCGACTTCAAAGAAGATGGAAACATTCTTGGA
CACAAGCTCGAATACAACTATAACTCGCACAACGTGTATATCATGGCCGACAAGCAAAAAAATGGAATCA
AGGTCGTAAGTTTAAACATGATTTTACTAACTAACTAATCTGATTTAAATTTTCAGAACTTCAAGATTCG
CCACAACATCGAAGACGGGTCGGTTCAACTCGCTGATCACTACCAGCAGAACACACCAATTGGAGATGGA
CCAGTCCTCCTCCCTGATAATCACTACCTTTCCACTCAATCCGCTCTTAGCAAGGATCCAAATGAGAAAA
GAGATCACATGGTTCTTCTCGAGTTTGTCACCGCCGCCGGAATCACCCACGGAATGGACGAGTTGTACAA
GCGAAGAGCACCCAGCTTTCTTGTACAAAGTTGGCATTATAAGAAAGCATTGCTTATCAATTTGTTGCAA
CGAACAGGTCACTATCAGTCAAAATAAAATCATTATTTGCCATCCAGCTGATATCCCCTATAGTGAGTCG
TATTACATGGTCATAGCTGTTTCCTGGCAGCTCTGGCCCGTGTCTCAAAATCTCTGATGTTACATTGCAC
AAGATAAAAATATATCATCATGAACAATAAAACTGTCTGCTTACATAAACAGTAATACAAGGGGTGTTAT
GAGCCATATTCAACGGGAAACGTCGAGGCCGCGATTAAATTCCAACATGGATGCTGATTTATATGGGTAT
AAATGGGCTCGCGATAATGTCGGGCAATCAGGTGCGACAATCTATCGCTTGTATGGGAAGCCCGATGCGC
CAGAGTTGTTTCTGAAACATGGCAAAGGTAGCGTTGCCAATGATGTTACAGATGAGATGGTCAGACTAAA
CTGGCTGACGGAATTTATGCCTCTTCCGACCATCAAGCATTTTATCCGTACTCCTGATGATGCATGGTTA
CTCACCACTGCGATCCCCGGAAAAACAGCATTCCAGGTATTAGAAGAATATCCTGATTCAGGTGAAAATA
TTGTTGATGCGCTGGCAGTGTTCCTGCGCCGGTTGCATTCGATTCCTGTTTGTAATTGTCCTTTTAACAG
CGATCGCGTATTTCGTCTCGCTCAGGCGCAATCACGAATGAATAACGGTTTGGTTGATGCGAGTGATTTT
GATGACGAGCGTAATGGCTGGCCTGTTGAACAAGTCTGGAAAGAAATGCATAAACTTTTGCCATTCTCAC
CGGATTCAGTCGTCACTCATGGTGATTTCTCACTTGATAACCTTATTTTTGACGAGGGGAAATTAATAGG
TTGTATTGATGTTGGACGAGTCGGAATCGCAGACCGATACCAGGATCTTGCCATCCTATGGAACTGCCTC
GGTGAGTTTTCTCCTTCATTACAGAAACGGCTTTTTCAAAAATATGGTATTGATAATCCTGATATGAATA
AATTGCAGTTTCATTTGATGCTCGATGAGTTTTTCTAATCAGAATTGGTTAATTGGTTGTAACACTGGCA
GAGCATTACGCTGACTTGACGGGACGGCGCAAGCTCATGACCAAAATCCCTTAACGTGAGTTACGCGTCG
TTCCACTGAGCGTCAGACCCCGTAGAAAAGATCAAAGGATCTTCTTGAGATCCTTTTTTTCTGCGCGTAA
TCTGCTGCTTGCAAACAAAAAAACCACCGCTACCAGCGGTGGTTTGTTTGCCGGATCAAGAGCTACCAAC
TCTTTTTCCGAAGGTAACTGGCTTCAGCAGAGCGCAGATACCAAATACTGTTCTTCTAGTGTAGCCGTAG
TTAGGCCACCACTTCAAGAACTCTGTAGCACCGCCTACATACCTCGCTCTGCTAATCCTGTTACCAGTGG
CTGCTGCCAGTGGCGATAAGTCGTGTCTTACCGGGTTGGACTCAAGACGATAGTTACCGGATAAGGCGCA
GCGGTCGGGCTGAACGGGGGGTTCGTGCACACAGCCCAGCTTGGAGCGAACGACCTACACCGAACTGAGA
TACCTACAGCGTGAGCTATGAGAAAGCGCCACGCTTCCCGAAGGGAGAAAGGCGGACAGGTATCCGGTAA
GCGGCAGGGTCGGAACAGGAGAGCGCACGAGGGAGCTTCCAGGGGGAAACGCCTGGTATCTTTATAGTCC
TGTCGGGTTTCGCCACCTCTGACTTGAGCGTCGATTTTTGTGATGCTCGTCAGGGGGGCGGAGCCTATGG
AAAAACGCCAGCAACGCGGCCTTTTTACGGTTCCTGGCCTTTTGCTGGCCTTTTGCTCACATGTTCTTTC
CTGCGTTATCCCCTGATTCTGTGGATAACCGTATTACCGCCTTTGAGTGAGCTGATACCGCTCGCCGCAG
CCGAACGACCGAGCGCAGCGAGTCAGTGAGCGAGGAAGCGGAAGAGCGCCCAATACGCAAACCGCCTCTC
CCCGCGCGTTGGCCGATTCATTAATGCAGCTGGCACGACAGGTTTCCCGACTGGAAAGCGGGCAGTGAGC
GCAACGCAATTAATACGCGTACCGCTAGCCAGGAAGAGTTTGTAGAAACGCAAAAAGGCCATCCGTCAGG
ATGGCCTTCTGCTTAGTTTGATGCCTGGCAGTTTATGGCGGGCGTCCTGCCCGCCACCCTCCGGGCCGTT
GCTTCACAACGTTCAAATCCGCTCCCGGCGGATTTGTCCTACTCAGGAGAGCGTTCACCGACAAACAACA
GATAAAACGAAAGGCCCAGTCTTCCGACTGAGCCTTTCGTTTTATTTGATGCCTGGCAGTTCCCTACTCT
CGCGTTAACGCTAGCATGGATGTTTTCCCAGTCACGACGTTGTAAAACGACGGCCAGTCTTAAGCTCGGG
CCC
Features (pLannotate 1.2.2; 10 found; start..end, strand, type, name):
      1..100     +  protein_bind   attL1: mutant version of attL; recombination site for the Gateway® LR reaction LR Clonase™
    118..1011    +  CDS            vsfGFP-9 (fragment): vsfGFP-9 is a basic (constitutively fluorescent) green fluorescent protein published in 2015, derived from Aequorea victoria. It has low acid sensitivity.
    990..1089    -  protein_bind   attL2: mutant version of attL; recombination site for the Gateway® LR reaction LR Clonase™
   1107..1125    -  promoter       T7 promoter: promoter for bacteriophage T7 RNA polymerase
   1259..2068    +  CDS            KanR: aminoglycoside phosphotransferase; aph(3')-Ia; confers resistance to kanamycin in bacteria or G418 (Geneticin®) in eukaryotes
   2215..2803    +  rep_origin     ori: high-copy-number ColE1/pMB1/pBR322/pUC origin of replication
   2986..3078    +  CDS            lacI (fragment): lac repressor; lacI; The lac repressor binds to the lac operator to inhibit transcription in E. coli. This inhibition can be relieved by adding lactose or isopropyl-β-D-thiogalactopyranoside (IPTG).
   3133..3160    -  terminator     rrnB T2 terminator: transcription terminator T2 from the E. coli rrnB gene
   3292..3335    +  terminator     rrnB T1 terminator: Escherichia coli rrnB; transcription terminator T1 from the E. coli rrnB gene
   3382..3418    -  CDS            lacZα (fragment): LacZα fragment of β-galactosidase; lacZ fragment
