[The description below was written by a language model from this plasmid's Addgene catalogue record and pLannotate feature annotations shown in this document.]
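Description:
pDD373 is a small (about 3.4 kb) bacterial donor plasmid built on the Gateway entry backbone pDONR221. It serves as a SapTrap module that supplies a GFP tag for assembling CRISPR homologous-repair templates in C. elegans. It is maintained in E. coli at high copy from a ColE1/pUC-type origin and selected with kanamycin through an aminoglycoside phosphotransferase (KanR) gene. The remaining annotated backbone elements are typical of pDONR-derived entry clones: rrnB T1 and T2 transcription terminators that insulate the cloning region, a T7 promoter next to the insert, and short lacI and lacZα fragments that are vestigial matches rather than functional genes.

The payload is an 873 bp synthetic coding sequence for C. elegans GLO-optimized GFP, meaning a GFP sequence tuned for expression in the worm germline. It was introduced by Gateway cloning and therefore sits between attL1 and attL2 sites. The automated annotation labels this region as a fragment of vsfGFP-9, which simply reflects similarity to another Aequorea victoria GFP derivative; the catalogue entry identifies it as the GLO-optimized GFP. No worm promoter or 3′ UTR is annotated, which fits its role as a promoterless tag cassette rather than an expression construct.

In the SapTrap scheme, donor plasmids like this one release their module by digestion with the type IIS enzyme SapI. The module is then ligated in a single reaction with homology arms and other parts into a destination vector. The SapI sites themselves are not listed in the feature table. The resulting repair template is used to knock GFP into an endogenous locus, producing a fluorescent fusion protein.
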