Addgene plasmid #137021: pDD373
Purpose: SapTrap GFP-GLO donor
Depositing lab: Daniel Dickinson & Bob Goldstein. Depositing organization: University of North Carolina at Chapel Hill.
Backbone
  Vector backbone: pDONR221
  Backbone size w/o insert (bp): 2540
  Total vector size (bp): 3433
  Vector type: Worm Expression, CRISPR ; SapTrap donor for cloning repair templates for C. elegans
Growth in bacteria
  Bacterial resistance: Kanamycin, 50 μg/mL
  Growth temperature: 37°C
  Growth strain: DH5alpha
  Copy number: High Copy
Gene/Insert
  Gene/Insert name: C. elegans GLO-optimized GFP
  Species: C. elegans (nematode), Synthetic
  Insert size (bp): 873
  Tag / fusion protein: C. elegans GLO-optimized GFP
  Cloning method: Gateway Cloning
  Sequencing primers: 5′ M13 Fwd; 3′ M13 Rev
Terms and licenses: Academic/Nonprofit Terms; Industry Terms: Not Available to Industry
How to cite: pDD373 was a gift from Daniel Dickinson & Bob Goldstein (Addgene plasmid # 137021 ; http://n2t.net/addgene:137021 ; RRID:Addgene_137021)
